Addgene plasmid #184747: TTR C10S S85C G83R
Purpose: bacterial expression of human TTR mutants
Depositing lab: Peter Wright. Depositing organization: Scripps California (The Scripps Research Institute). Publication: Thermodynamic Stability and Aggregation Kinetics of EF Helix and EF Loop Variants of Transthyretin. Ferguson JA, Sun X, Dyson HJ, Wright PE. Biochemistry. 2021 Mar 16;60(10):756-764. doi: 10.1021/acs.biochem.1c00073. Epub 2021 Mar 1. PubMed 33645214.
Backbone
  Vector backbone: pet29
  Backbone manufacturer: emdmillipore
  Backbone size w/o insert (bp): 5371
  Total vector size (bp): 5758
  Vector type: Bacterial Expression
Growth in bacteria
  Bacterial resistance: Kanamycin, 50 μg/mL
  Growth temperature: 37°C
  Growth strain: DH5alpha
  Copy number: Low Copy
Gene/Insert
  Gene/Insert name: TTR
  Species: H. sapiens (human)
  Insert size (bp): 387
  Mutation: C10S, S85C, G83R
  Entrez Gene: TTR (a.k.a. ATTR, CTS, CTS1, HEL111, HsT2651, PALB, TBPA, TTN)
  Promoter: T7
  Cloning method: Ligation Independent Cloning
  Sequencing primers: 5′ T7; 3′ T7
Resource information
  A portion of this plasmid was derived from a plasmid made by: We made mutations on the wild type construct received from the Kelly lab. Description of wild type TTR plasmid generation in supplementary info of this reference : https://pubs.acs.org/doi/abs/10.1021/cb5004477
Terms and licenses: Academic/Nonprofit Terms; Industry Terms: Not Available to Industry
How to cite: TTR C10S S85C G83R was a gift from Peter Wright (Addgene plasmid # 184747 ; http://n2t.net/addgene:184747 ; RRID:Addgene_184747)
