[The description below was written by a language model from this plasmid's Addgene catalogue record and pLannotate feature annotations shown in this document.]
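Description:
TTR C10S S85C G83R is a bacterial expression plasmid built on the pET29 backbone for producing a triple-mutant form of human transthyretin (TTR), the thyroid hormone-binding protein that carries thyroxine. The roughly 387 bp TTR coding sequence carries the substitutions C10S, S85C and G83R and was generated by mutating a wild-type TTR construct obtained from another laboratory. The record does not explain the role of each change. The associated study, however, concerns the thermodynamic stability and aggregation kinetics of EF helix and EF loop variants of the protein.

Expression follows the standard pET arrangement. A T7 promoter with an adjacent lac operator drives the insert, translation starts from the efficient phage T7 gene 10 ribosome binding site, and a T7 terminator ends the transcript. The plasmid-borne lacI gene supplies lac repressor, so transcription stays low until it is induced with IPTG in a host that provides T7 RNA polymerase. A short fragment annotated as a T7 gene 10B-derived solubility tag lies between the TTR sequence and the terminator. The record does not show whether this fragment is translated as part of the product, and no tags are listed in the catalogue fields.

The plasmid is selected with kanamycin through the aph(3')-Ia gene. It replicates from a pBR322-type ColE1 origin accompanied by rop and the bom region, which agrees with its low-copy listing, and it also carries an f1 origin for single-stranded DNA production. The annotated tetracycline-resistance fragments and the partial AmpR promoter are backbone remnants rather than functional markers. The sequenced record is 5,593 nt, somewhat shorter than the 5,758 bp total stated in the catalogue.
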