Features (pLannotate 1.2.2; 18 found; start..end, strand, type, name):
     26..73      -  terminator     T7 terminator: transcription terminator for bacteriophage T7 RNA polymerase
     81..123     -  CDS            SET1 (fragment): solubility-enhancement tag derived from T7 phage gene 10B
    139..519     -  CDS            TTR (fragment): TTHY_HUMAN - Also known as PALB. Experimental evidence at protein level: Swiss-Prot protein existence level 1. Thyroid hormone-binding protein. Probably transports thyroxine from the bloodstream to the brain. From Homo sapiens (Human).
    530..552     -  RBS            RBS: efficient ribosome binding site from bacteriophage T7 gene 10 (Olins and Rangwala, 1989)
    567..591     -  protein_bind   lac operator: The lac repressor binds to the lac operator to inhibit transcription in E. coli. This inhibition can be relieved by adding lactose or isopropyl-β-D-thiogalactopyranoside (IPTG). lac repressor encoded by lacI
    592..610     -  promoter       T7 promoter: promoter for bacteriophage T7 RNA polymerase
    636..915     +  CDS            TcR (fragment): tetracycline efflux protein; tet; confers resistance to tetracycline
    923..1000    +  promoter       lacI promoter: lacI
   1001..2083    +  CDS            lacI: lac repressor; lacI; The lac repressor binds to the lac operator to inhibit transcription in E. coli. This inhibition can be relieved by adding lactose or isopropyl-β-D-thiogalactopyranoside (IPTG).
   2096..2117    +  protein_bind   CAP binding site: CAP binding activates transcription in the presence of cAMP. E. coli catabolite activator protein
   2132..2423    +  CDS            TcR (fragment): tetracycline efflux protein; tet; confers resistance to tetracycline
   2495..2875    -  CDS            YPB1_ECOLX: Protein predicted: Swiss-Prot protein existence level 4. From Escherichia coli.
   2892..3083    +  CDS            rop: Rop protein, which maintains plasmids at low copy number; rop
   3185..3324    +  misc_feature   bom: basis of mobility region from pBR322
   3510..4098    -  rep_origin     ori: high-copy-number ColE1/pMB1/pBR322/pUC origin of replication
   4220..5035    +  CDS            KanR: aminoglycoside phosphotransferase; aph(3')-Ia; confers resistance to kanamycin in bacteria or G418 (Geneticin®) in eukaryotes
   5044..5101    -  promoter       AmpR promoter (fragment): bla
   5224..5582    -  rep_origin     f1 ori (sequence partly withheld): f1 bacteriophage origin of replication; arrow indicates direction of (+) strand synthesis
>Addgene plasmid #184747 | TTR C10S S85C G83R | addgene full sequence | sequence record 373577 | Addgene NGS Result
ATCCGGATATAGTTCCTCCTTTCAGCAAAAAACCCCTCAAGACCCGTTTAGAGGCCCCAAGGGGTTATGC
TAGTTATTGCTCAGCGGTGGCAGCAGCCAACTCAGCTTCCTTTCGGGCTTTGTAGCAGCCGGATCTCATT
CCTTGGGATTGGTGACGACAGCCGTGGTGGAATAGGAGTAGGGGCTCAGCAGGGCGGCAATGGTGTAGCG
GCGGGGGCCGGAGTCGTTGGCTGTGAATACCACCTCTGCATGCTCATGGAATGGGCAGATGCGAAGTGCC
TTCCAGTAAGATTTGGTGTCTATTTCCACTTTGTATATCCCTTCTACAAATTCCTCCTCAGTTGTGAGCC
CATGCAGCTCTCCAGACTCACTGGTTTTCCCAGAGGCAAATGGCTCCCAGGTGTCATCAGCAGCCTTTCT
GAACACATGCACGGCCACATTGATGGCAGGACTGCCTCGGACAGCATCTAGAACTTTGACCATCAGAGGA
CTCTTGGATTCACCGGTGCCCGTAGGACCCATATGTATATCTCCTTCTTAAAGTTAAACAAAATTATTTC
TAGAGGGGAATTGTTATCCGCTCACAATTCCCCTATAGTGAGTCGTATTAATTTCGCGGGATCGAGATCG
ATCTCGATCCTCTACGCCGGACGCATCGTGGCCGGCATCACCGGCGCCACAGGTGCGGTTGCTGGCGCCT
ATATCGCCGACATCACCGATGGGGAAGATCGGGCTCGCCACTTCGGGCTCATGAGCGCTTGTTTCGGCGT
GGGTATGGTGGCAGGCCCCGTGGCCGGGGGACTGTTGGGCGCCATCTCCTTGCATGCACCATTCCTTGCG
GCGGCGGTGCTCAACGGCCTCAACCTACTACTGGGCTGCTTCCTAATGCAGGAGTCGCATAAGGGAGAGC
GTCGAGATCCCGGACACCATCGAATGGCGCAAAACCTTTCGCGGTATGGCATGATAGCGCCCGGAAGAGA
GTCAATTCAGGGTGGTGAATGTGAAACCAGTAACGTTATACGATGTCGCAGAGTATGCCGGTGTCTCTTA
TCAGACCGTTTCCCGCGTGGTGAACCAGGCCAGCCACGTTTCTGCGAAAACGCGGGAAAAAGTGGAAGCG
GCGATGGCGGAGCTGAATTACATTCCCAACCGCGTGGCACAACAACTGGCGGGCAAACAGTCGTTGCTGA
TTGGCGTTGCCACCTCCAGTCTGGCCCTGCACGCGCCGTCGCAAATTGTCGCGGCGATTAAATCTCGCGC
CGATCAACTGGGTGCCAGCGTGGTGGTGTCGATGGTAGAACGAAGCGGCGTCGAAGCCTGTAAAGCGGCG
GTGCACAATCTTCTCGCGCAACGCGTCAGTGGGCTGATCATTAACTATCCGCTGGATGACCAGGATGCCA
TTGCTGTGGAAGCTGCCTGCACTAATGTTCCGGCGTTATTTCTTGATGTCTCTGACCAGACACCCATCAA
CAGTATTATCTTCTCCCATGAAGACGGTACGCGACTGGGCGTGGAGCATCTGGTCGCATTGGGTCACCAG
CAAATCGCGCTGTTAGCGGGCCCATTAAGTTCTGTCTCGGCGCGTCTGCGTCTGGCTGGCTGGCATAAAT
ATCTCACTCGCAATCAAATTCAGCCGATAGCGGAACGGGAAGGCGACTGGAGTGCCATGTCCGGTTTTCA
ACAAACCATGCAAATGCTGAATGAGGGCATCGTTCCCACTGCGATGCTGGTTGCCAACGATCAGATGGCG
CTGGGCGCAATGCGCGCCATTACCGAGTCCGGGCTGCGCGTTGGTGCGGACATCTCGGTAGTGGGATACG
ACGATACCGAAGACAGCTCATGTTATATCCCGCCGTTAACCACCATCAAACAGGATTTTCGCCTGCTGGG
GCAAACCAGCGTGGACCGCTTGCTGCAACTCTCTCAGGGCCAGGCGGTGAAGGGCAATCAGCTGTTGCCC
GTCTCACTGGTGAAAAGAAAAACCACCCTGGCGCCCAATACGCAAACCGCCTCTCCCCGCGCGTTGGCCG
ATTCATTAATGCAGCTGGCACGACAGGTTTCCCGACTGGAAAGCGGGCAGTGAGCGCAACGCAATTAATG
TAAGTTAGCTCACTCATTAGGCACCGGGATCTCGACCGATGCCCTTGAGAGCCTTCAACCCAGTCAGCTC
CTTCCGGTGGGCGCGGGGCATGACTATCGTCGCCGCACTTATGACTGTCTTCTTTATCATGCAACTCGTA
GGACAGGTGCCGGCAGCGCTCTGGGTCATTTTCGGCGAGGACCGCTTTCGCTGGAGCGCGACGATGATCG
GCCTGTCGCTTGCGGTATTCGGAATCTTGCACGCCCTCGCTCAAGCCTTCGTCACTGGTCCCGCCACCAA
ACGTTTCGGCGAGAAGCAGGCCATTATCGCCGGCATGGCGGCCCCACGGGTGCGCATGATCGTGCTCCTG
TCGTTGAGGACCCGGCTAGGCTGGCGGGGTTGCCTTACTGGTTAGCAGAATGAATCACCGATACGCGAGC
GAACGTGAAGCGACTGCTGCTGCAAAACGTCTGCGACCTGAGCAACAACATGAATGGTCTTCGGTTTCCG
TGTTTCGTAAAGTCTGGAAACGCGGAAGTCAGCGCCCTGCACCATTATGTTCCGGATCTGCATCGCAGGA
TGCTGCTGGCTACCCTGTGGAACACCTACATCTGTATTAACGAAGCGCTGGCATTGACCCTGAGTGATTT
TTCTCTGGTCCCGCCGCATCCATACCGCCAGTTGTTTACCCTCACAACGTTCCAGTAACCGGGCATGTTC
ATCATCAGTAACCCGTATCGTGAGCATCCTCTCTCGTTTCATCGGTATCATTACCCCCATGAACAGAAAT
CCCCCTTACACGGAGGCATCAGTGACCAAACAGGAAAAAACCGCCCTTAACATGGCCCGCTTTATCAGAA
GCCAGACATTAACGCTTCTGGAGAAACTCAACGAGCTGGACGCGGATGAACAGGCAGACATCTGTGAATC
GCTTCACGACCACGCTGATGAGCTTTACCGCAGCTGCCTCGCGCGTTTCGGTGATGACGGTGAAAACCTC
TGACACATGCAGCTCCCGGAGACGGTCACAGCTTGTCTGTAAGCGGATGCCGGGAGCAGACAAGCCCGTC
AGGGCGCGTCAGCGGGTGTTGGCGGGTGTCGGGGCGCAGCCATGACCCAGTCACGTAGCGATAGCGGAGT
GTATACTGGCTTAACTATGCGGCATCAGAGCAGATTGTACTGAGAGTGCACCATTGCGGTGTGAAATACC
GCACAGATGCGTAAGGAGAAAATACCGCATCAGGCGCTCTTCCGCTTCCTCGCTCACTGACTCGCTGCGC
TCGGTCGTTCGGCTGCGGCGAGCGGTATCAGCTCACTCAAAGGCGGTAATACGGTTATCCACAGAATCAG
GGGATAACGCAGGAAAGAACATGTGAGCAAAAGGCCAGCAAAAGGCCAGGAACCGTAAAAAGGCCGCGTT
GCTGGCGTTTTTCCATAGGCTCCGCCCCCCTGACGAGCATCACAAAAATCGACGCTCAAGTCAGAGGTGG
CGAAACCCGACAGGACTATAAAGATACCAGGCGTTTCCCCCTGGAAGCTCCCTCGTGCGCTCTCCTGTTC
CGACCCTGCCGCTTACCGGATACCTGTCCGCCTTTCTCCCTTCGGGAAGCGTGGCGCTTTCTCATAGCTC
ACGCTGTAGGTATCTCAGTTCGGTGTAGGTCGTTCGCTCCAAGCTGGGCTGTGTGCACGAACCCCCCGTT
CAGCCCGACCGCTGCGCCTTATCCGGTAACTATCGTCTTGAGTCCAACCCGGTAAGACACGACTTATCGC
CACTGGCAGCAGCCACTGGTAACAGGATTAGCAGAGCGAGGTATGTAGGCGGTGCTACAGAGTTCTTGAA
GTGGTGGCCTAACTACGGCTACACTAGAAGGACAGTATTTGGTATCTGCGCTCTGCTGAAGCCAGTTACC
TTCGGAAAAAGAGTTGGTAGCTCTTGATCCGGCAAACAAACCACCGCTGGTAGCGGTGGTTTTTTTGTTT
GCAAGCAGCAGATTACGCGCAGAAAAAAAGGATCTCAAGAAGATCCTTTGATCTTTTCTACGGGGTCTGA
CGCTCAGTGGAACGAAAACTCACGTTAAGGGATTTTGGTCATGAACAATAAAACTGTCTGCTTACATAAA
CAGTAATACAAGGGGTGTTATGAGCCATATTCAACGGGAAACGTCTTGCTCTAGGCCGCGATTAAATTCC
AACATGGATGCTGATTTATATGGGTATAAATGGGCTCGCGATAATGTCGGGCAATCAGGTGCGACAATCT
ATCGATTGTATGGGAAGCCCGATGCGCCAGAGTTGTTTCTGAAACATGGCAAAGGTAGCGTTGCCAATGA
TGTTACAGATGAGATGGTCAGACTAAACTGGCTGACGGAATTTATGCCTCTTCCGACCATCAAGCATTTT
ATCCGTACTCCTGATGATGCATGGTTACTCACCACTGCGATCCCCGGGAAAACAGCATTCCAGGTATTAG
AAGAATATCCTGATTCAGGTGAAAATATTGTTGATGCGCTGGCAGTGTTCCTGCGCCGGTTGCATTCGAT
TCCTGTTTGTAATTGTCCTTTTAACAGCGATCGCGTATTTCGTCTCGCTCAGGCGCAATCACGAATGAAT
AACGGTTTGGTTGATGCGAGTGATTTTGATGACGAGCGTAATGGCTGGCCTGTTGAACAAGTCTGGAAAG
AAATGCATAAACTTTTGCCATTCTCACCGGATTCAGTCGTCACTCATGGTGATTTCTCACTTGATAACCT
TATTTTTGACGAGGGGAAATTAATAGGTTGTATTGATGTTGGACGAGTCGGAATCGCAGACCGATACCAG
GATCTTGCCATCCTATGGAACTGCCTCGGTGAGTTTTCTCCTTCATTACAGAAACGGCTTTTTCAAAAAT
ATGGTATTGATAATCCTGATATGAATAAATTGCAGTTTCATTTGATGCTCGATGAGTTTTTCTAAGAATT
AATTCATGAGCGGATACATATTTGAATGTATTTAGAAAAATAAACAAATAGGGGTTCCGCGCACATTTCC
CCGAAAAGTGCCACCTAAATTGTAAGCGTTAATATTTTGTTAAAATTCGCGTTAAATTTTTGTTAAATCA
GCTCATTTTTTAACCAATAGGCCAAAATCGGCAAAATCCCTTATAAATCAAAAGAATAGACCGAGATAGG
GT
[37 nt withheld, positions 5253-5289]
AAAGAACGTGGACTCCAACGTCAAAGG
[49 nt withheld, positions 5317-5365]
T
[91 nt withheld, positions 5367-5457]
G
[124 nt withheld, positions 5459-5582]
CCCATTCGCCA
