>Addgene plasmid #184747 | TTR C10S S85C G83R | depositor partial sequence | sequence record 358348 | T7 promoter to terminator
AACCGCACCTGTGGCGCCGGTGATGCCGGCCACGATGCGTCCGGCGTAGAGGATCGAGATCGATCTCGAT
CCCGCGAAATTAATACGACTCACTATAGGGGAATTGTGAGCGGATAACAATTCCCCTCTAGAAATAATTT
TGTTTAACTTTAAGAAGGAGATATACATATGGGTCCTACGGGCACCGGTGAATCCAAGAGTCCTCTGATG
GTCAAAGTTCTAGATGCTGTCCGAGGCAGTCCTGCCATCAATGTGGCCGTGCATGTGTTCAGAAAGGCTG
CTGATGACACCTGGGAGCCATTTGCCTCTGGGAAAACCAGTGAGTCTGGAGAGCTGCATGGGCTCACAAC
TGAGGAGGAATTTGTAGAAGGGATATACAAAGTGGAAATAGACACCAAATCTTACTGGAAGGCACTTCGC
ATCTGCCCATTCCATGAGCATGCAGAGGTGGTATTCACAGCCAACGACTCCGGCCCCCGCCGCTACACCA
TTGCCGCCCTGCTGAGCCCCTACTCCTATTCCACCACGGCTGTCGTCACCAATCCCAAGGAATGAGATCC
GGCTGCTACAAAGCCCGAAAGGAAGCTGAGTTGGCTGCTGCCACCGCTGAGCAATAACTAGCATAACCCC
